Addgene plasmid #117898: AtCOPT1 uPIC
Purpose: protein expression
Depositing lab: Geoffrey Chang. Depositing organization: University of California, San Diego (UCSD).
Backbone
  Vector backbone: pPICZc
  Backbone size w/o insert (bp): 3329
  Vector type: Yeast Expression
Growth in bacteria
  Bacterial resistance: Bleocin (Zeocin), 50 μg/mL
  Growth temperature: 37°C
  Growth strain: DH5alpha
  Copy number: High Copy
Gene/Insert
  Gene/Insert name: AtCOPT1 uPIC (alt name: COPT1)
  Species: A. thaliana (mustard weed)
  Entrez Gene: COPT1 (a.k.a. AT5G59030, K19M22.24, copper transporter 1)
  Promoter: AOX
  Cloning method: Unknown
  Sequencing primers: 5′ GACTGGTTCCAATTGACAAGC; 3′ GCAAATGGCATTCTGACATCC
Terms and licenses: Academic/Nonprofit Terms; Industry Terms: Not Available to Industry
Depositor comments: insert amino acid sequence: MDHDHMHGMPRPSSSSSSSPSSMMNNGSMNEGGGHHHMKMMMHMTFFWGKNTEVLFSGWPGTSSGMYALCLIFVFFLAVLTEWLAHSSLLRGSTGDSANRAAGLIQTAVYTLRIGLAYLVMLAVMSFNAGVFLVALAGHAVGFMLFGSQTFRNTSDDRKTNYVPPSGCACENLYQSHHHHHH
How to cite: AtCOPT1 uPIC was a gift from Geoffrey Chang (Addgene plasmid # 117898 ; http://n2t.net/addgene:117898 ; RRID:Addgene_117898)
