[The description below was written by a language model from this plasmid's Addgene catalogue record and pLannotate feature annotations shown in this document.]
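Description:
AtCOPT1 uPIC is a yeast expression plasmid built on the pPICZc backbone for producing the Arabidopsis thaliana copper transporter COPT1 (AT5G59030) in the methylotrophic yeast Pichia pastoris (Komagataella phaffii). The sequenced record is about 3.8 kb. In E. coli it is maintained through a high-copy ColE1/pUC-type origin. There is no yeast replication origin in the feature table, consistent with pPICZ-type vectors, which are normally integrated into the Pichia genome rather than kept as episomes. A single Sh ble (BleoR) gene provides Zeocin selection in both hosts. It sits behind tandem promoters, the S. cerevisiae TEF1 promoter for expression in yeast and the synthetic EM7 promoter for expression in bacteria, and is followed by the CYC1 terminator.

The expression cassette places the COPT1 coding sequence directly downstream of the methanol-inducible AOX1 promoter and ends with the AOX1 transcription terminator, so the protein is made only when cells are shifted to methanol. A short annotation after the COPT1 open reading frame matches part of a TEV/His composite tag. Together with the depositor's stated insert sequence, this points to a C-terminal hexahistidine tag preceded by a protease-site-like linker, which would support affinity purification. The small AOX1 coding fragment annotated upstream of the terminator is residual flanking sequence from the native AOX1 locus carried in the backbone, not part of the payload. The stated purpose is protein expression, and the design suits the overproduction of this plant membrane transporter for purification and downstream biochemical or structural work, although the record does not specify a particular application. The cloning method is listed as unknown.
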