Features (pLannotate 1.2.2; 10 found; start..end, strand, type, name):
      2..940     +  promoter       AOX1 promoter: Pichia pastoris AOX1; inducible promoter, regulated by methanol
    962..1471    +  CDS            COPT1: COPT1_ARATH - Experimental evidence at transcript level: Swiss-Prot protein existence level 2. Copper transporter involved in copper acquisition and transport in leaves. Required for copper homeostasis and normal plant growth and development. From Arabidopsis thaliana (Mouse-ear cress).
   1520..1537    +  CDS            capTEV™ (fragment): composite tag for in vivo biotinylation, TEV protease cleavage, and 6xHis tagging
   1548..1613    +  CDS            AOX1 (fragment): ALOX1_KOMPC - Experimental evidence at protein level: Swiss-Prot protein existence level 1. Major isoform of alcohol oxidase, which catalyzes the oxidation of methanol to formaldehyde and hydrogen peroxide, the first step in the methanol utilization pathway of methylotrophic yeasts. From Komagataella phaffii (strain ATCC 76273 / CBS 7435 / CECT 11047 / NRRL Y-11430 / Wegner 21-1) (Yeast) (Pichia pastoris).
   1617..1863    +  terminator     AOX1 terminator: Pichia pastoris AOX1; transcription terminator for AOX1
   1884..2291    +  promoter       TEF1 promoter: S. cerevisiae TEF1; promoter for EF-1α
   2298..2345    +  promoter       EM7 promoter: synthetic bacterial promoter&nbsp
   2364..2738    +  CDS            BleoR: antibiotic-binding protein; Sh ble from Streptoalloteichus hindustanus; confers resistance to bleomycin, phleomycin, and Zeocin™
   2804..3051    +  terminator     CYC1 terminator: S. cerevisiae CYC1; transcription terminator for CYC1
   3126..3714    -  rep_origin     ori: high-copy-number ColE1/pMB1/pBR322/pUC origin of replication
>Addgene plasmid #117898 | AtCOPT1 uPIC | addgene full sequence | sequence record 231199 | Addgene NGS Result
AGATCTAACATCCAAAGACGAAAGGTTGAATGAAACCTTTTTGCCATCCGACATCCACAGGTCCATTCTC
ACACATAAGTGCCAAACGCAACAGGAGGGGATACACTAGCAGCAGACCGTTGCAAACGCAGGACCTCCAC
TCCTCTTCTCCTCAACACCCACTTTTGCCATCGAAAAACCAGCCCAGTTATTGGGCTTGATTGGAGCTCG
CTCATTCCAATTCCTTCTATTAGGCTACTAACACCATGACTTTATTAGCCTGTCTATCCTGGCCCCCCTG
GCGAGGTTCATGTTTGTTTATTTCCGAATGCAACAAGCTCCGCATTACACCCGAACATCACTCCAGATGA
GGGCTTTCTGAGTGTGGGGTCAAATAGTTTCATGTTCCCCAAATGGCCCAAAACTGACAGTTTAAACGCT
GTCTTGGAACCTAATATGACAAAAGCGTGATCTCATCCAAGATGAACTAAGTTTGGTTCGTTGAAATGCT
AACGGCCAGTTGGTCAAAAAGAAACTTCCAAAAGTCGGCATACCGTTTGTCTTGTTTGGTATTGATTGAC
GAATGCTCAAAAATAATCTCATTAATGCTTAGCGCAGTCTCTCTATCGCTTCTGAACCCCGGTGCACCTG
TGCCGAAACGCAAATGGGGAAACACCCGCTTTTTGGATGATTATGCATTGTCTCCACATTGTATGCTTCC
AAGATTCTGGTGGGAATACTGCTGATAGCCTAACGTTCATGATCAAAATTTAACTGTTCTAACCCCTACT
TGACAGCAATATATAAACAGAAGGAAGCTGCCCTGTCTTAAACCTTTTTTTTTATCATCATTATTAGCTT
ACTTTCATAATTGCGACTGGTTCCAATTGACAAGCTTTTGATTTTAACGACTTTTAACGACAACTTGAGA
AGATCAAAAAACAACTAATTATTCGAAACGAGGAATTCGCTGAGGCTTAATATGGATCATGATCACATGC
ATGGAATGCCTCGACCATCATCATCATCATCATCATCACCATCATCCATGATGAACAATGGATCCATGAA
CGAAGGAGGAGGACATCACCACATGAAGATGATGATGCACATGACCTTCTTTTGGGGCAAGAACACGGAG
GTTCTCTTCTCCGGTTGGCCCGGAACAAGCTCCGGCATGTATGCTCTTTGTCTTATCTTTGTCTTCTTTC
TCGCCGTCCTCACCGAATGGCTTGCTCATTCCTCTCTCCTCCGTGGCTCCACCGGAGATTCGGCTAATCG
TGCCGCCGGGTTAATCCAAACCGCCGTGTATACCCTCCGTATCGGCCTCGCCTATCTAGTCATGCTCGCC
GTCATGTCGTTTAACGCCGGTGTGTTTCTCGTCGCTCTGGCCGGTCATGCCGTTGGTTTCATGTTGTTCG
GAAGCCAAACTTTCCGGAATACCTCCGATGACCGGAAAACTAACTATGTTCCTCCCTCAGGTTGTGCTTG
TGCATTAAACCTCAGCAGCGGCGAGAACCTGTACTTCCAATCTGTCGACCATCATCATCATCATCATTGA
GTTTGTAGCCTTAGACATGACTGTTCCTCAGTTCAAGTTGGGCACTTACGAGAAGACCGGTCTTGCTAGA
TTCTAATCAAGAGGATGTCAGAATGCCATTTGCCTGAGAGATGCAGGCTTCATTTTTGATACTTTTTTAT
TTGTAACCTATATAGTATAGGATTTTTTTTGTCATTTTGTTTCTTCTCGTACGAGCTTGCTCCTGATCAG
CCTATCTCGCAGCTGATGAATATCTTGTGGTAGGGGTTTGGGAAAATCATTCGAGTTTGATGTTTTTCTT
GGTATTTCCCACTCCTCTTCAGAGTACAGAAGATTAAGTGAGACCTTCGTTTGTGCGGATCCCCCACACA
CCATAGCTTCAAAATGTTTCTACTCCTTTTTTACTCTTCCAGATTTTCTCGGACTCCGCGCATCGCCGTA
CCACTTCAAAACACCCAAGCACAGCATACTAAATTTCCCCTCTTTCTTCCTCTAGGGTGTCGTTAATTAC
CCGTACTAAAGGTTTGGAAAAGAAAAAAGAGACCGCCTCGTTTCTTTTTCTTCGTCGAAAAAGGCAATAA
AAATTTTTATCACGTTTCTTTTTCTTGAAAATTTTTTTTTTTGATTTTTTTCTCTTTCGATGACCTCCCA
TTGATATTTAAGTTAATAAACGGTCTTCAATTTCTCAAGTTTCAGTTTCATTTTTCTTGTTCTATTACAA
CTTTTTTTACTTCTTGCTCATTAGAAAGAAAGCATAGCAATCTAATCTAAGGGCGGTGTTGACAATTAAT
CATCGGCATAGTATATCGGCATAGTATAATACGACAAGGTGAGGAACTAAACCATGGCCAAGTTGACCAG
TGCCGTTCCGGTGCTCACCGCGCGCGACGTCGCCGGAGCGGTCGAGTTCTGGACCGACCGGCTCGGGTTC
TCCCGGGACTTCGTGGAGGACGACTTCGCCGGTGTGGTCCGGGACGACGTGACCCTGTTCATCAGCGCGG
TCCAGGACCAGGTGGTGCCGGACAACACCCTGGCCTGGGTGTGGGTGCGCGGCCTGGACGAGCTGTACGC
CGAGTGGTCGGAGGTCGTGTCCACGAACTTCCGGGACGCCTCCGGGCCGGCCATGACCGAGATCGGCGAG
CAGCCGTGGGGGCGGGAGTTCGCCCTGCGCGACCCGGCCGGCAACTGCGTGCACTTCGTGGCCGAGGAGC
AGGACTGACACGTCCGACGCGGCCCGACGGGTCCGAGGCCTCGGAGATCCGTCCCCCTTTTCCTTTGTCG
ATATCATGTAATTAGTTATGTCACGCTTACATTCACGCCCTCCCCCCACATCCGCTCTAACCGAAAAGGA
AGGAGTTAGACAACCTGAAGTCTAGGTCCCTATTTATTTTTTTATAGTTATGTTAGTATTAAGAACGTTA
TTTATATTTCAAATTTTTCTTTTTTTTCTGTACAGACGCGTGTACGCATGTAACATTATACTGAAAACCT
TGCTTGAGAAGGTTTTGGGACGCTCGAAGGCTTTAATTTGCAAGCTGGAGACCAACATGTGAGCAAAAGG
CCAGCAAAAGGCCAGGAACCGTAAAAAGGCCGCGTTGCTGGCGTTTTTCCATAGGCTCCGCCCCCCTGAC
GAGCATCACAAAAATCGACGCTCAAGTCAGAGGTGGCGAAACCCGACAGGACTATAAAGATACCAGGCGT
TTCCCCCTGGAAGCTCCCTCGTGCGCTCTCCTGTTCCGACCCTGCCGCTTACCGGATACCTGTCCGCCTT
TCTCCCTTCGGGAAGCGTGGCGCTTTCTCATAGCTCACGCTGTAGGTATCTCAGTTCGGTGTAGGTCGTT
CGCTCCAAGCTGGGCTGTGTGCACGAACCCCCCGTTCAGCCCGACCGCTGCGCCTTATCCGGTAACTATC
GTCTTGAGTCCAACCCGGTAAGACACGACTTATCGCCACTGGCAGCAGCCACTGGTAACAGGATTAGCAG
AGCGAGGTATGTAGGCGGTGCTACAGAGTTCTTGAAGTGGTGGCCTAACTACGGCTACACTAGAAGAACA
GTATTTGGTATCTGCGCTCTGCTGAAGCCAGTTACCTTCGGAAAAAGAGTTGGTAGCTCTTGATCCGGCA
AACAAACCACCGCTGGTAGCGGTGGTTTTTTTGTTTGCAAGCAGCAGATTACGCGCAGAAAAAAAGGATC
TCAAGAAGATCCTTTGATCTTTTCTACGGGGTCTGACGCTCAGTGGAACGAAAACTCACGTTAAGGGATT
TTGGTCATGAGATC
